>Addgene plasmid #172105 | pPBpuro-miRFP670-eDHFR(69K6)-G-alpha-s | addgene full sequence | sequence record 340562 | Addgene NGS Result
CTAAATTGTAAGCGTTAATATTTTGTTAAAATTCGCGTTAAATTTTTGTTAAATCAGCTCATTTTTTAAC
CAATAGGCCGAAATCGGCAAAATCCCTTATAAATCAAAAGAATAGACCGAGATAGGGT
[37 nt withheld, positions 129-165]
AAAGAACGTGGACTCCAACGTCAAAGG
[49 nt withheld, positions 193-241]
T
[91 nt withheld, positions 243-333]
G
[124 nt withheld, positions 335-458]
CCCATTCGCCATTCAGGCTGCGCAACTGTTGGGAAGGGCGATCGGTGCGGGCCTCTTCGCTATTACGCCA
GCTGGCGAAAGGGGGATGTGCTGCAAGGCGATTAAGTTGGGTAACGCCAGGGTTTTCCCAGTCACGACGT
TGTAAAACGACGGCCAGTGAGCGCGCGTAATACGACTCACTATAGGGCGAATTGGGGCGCGCCATTCTAG
ATTAACCCTAGAAAGATAGTCTGCGTAAAATTGACGCATGCATTCTTGAAATATTGCTCTCTCTTTCTAA
ATAGCGCGAATCCGTCGCTGTGCATTTAGGACATCTCAGTCGCCGCTTGGAGCTCCCGTGAGGCGTGCTT
GTCAATGCGGTAAGTGTCACTGATTTTGAACTATAACGACCGCGTGAGTCAAAATGACGCATGATTATCT
TTTACGTGACTTTTAAGATTTAACTCATACGATAATTATATTGTTATTTCATGTTCTACTTACGTGATAA
CTTATTATATATATATTTTCTTGTTATAGATATCAACTAGAATGCTAGCATGGGCCCATCTCGACATTGA
TTATTGACTAGTTATTAATAGTAATCAATTACGGGGTCATTAGTTCATAGCCCATATATGGAGTTCCGCG
TTACATAACTTACGGTAAATGGCCCGCCTGGCTGACCGCCCAACGACCCCCGCCCATTGACGTCAATAAT
GACGTATGTTCCCATAGTAACGCCAATAGGGACTTTCCATTGACGTCAATGGGTGGAGTATTTACGGTAA
ACTGCCCACTTGGCAGTACATCAAGTGTATCATATGCCAAGTACGCCCCCTATTGACGTCAATGACGGTA
AATGGCCCGCCTGGCATTATGCCCAGTACATGACCTTATGGGACTTTCCTACTTGGCAGTACATCTACGT
ATTAGTCATCGCTATTACCATGGTCGAGGTGAGCCCCACGTTCTGCTTCACTCTCCCCATCTCCCCCCCC
TCCCCACCCCCAATTTTGTATTTATTTATTTTTTAATTATTTTGTGCAGCGATGGGGGCGGGGGGGGGGG
GGGSGCGCGCCRGGGGGGGGGGGGGGGGGGGGGGGGGGGGGSGGGGSGRGGSGGRGAGGKGCGGCGGCAG
CCAATCAGAGCGGCGCGCTCCGAAAGTTTCCTTTTATGGCGAGGCGGCGGCGGCGGCGGCCCTATAAAAA
GCGAAGCGCGCGGCGGGCGGGAGTCGCTGCGCGCTGCCTTCGCCCCGTGCCCCGCTCCGCCGCCGCCTCG
CGCCGCCCGCCCCGGCTCTGACTGACCGCGTTACTCCCACAGGTGAGCGGGCGGGACGGCCCTTCTCCTC
CGGGCTGTAATTAGCGCTTGGTTTAATGACGGCTTGTTTCTTTTCTGTGGCTGCGTGAAAGCCTTGAGGG
GCTCCGGGAGGGCCCTTTGTGCGGGGGGAGCGGCTCGGGGGGTGCGTGCGTGTGTGTGTGCGTGGGGAGC
GCCGCGTGCGGCTCCGCGCTGCCCGGCGGCTGTGAGCGCTGCGGGCGCGGCGCGGGGCTTTGTGCGCTCC
GCAGTGTGCGCGAGGGGAGCGCGGCCGGGGGCGGTGCCCCGCGGTGCGGGGGGGGCTGCGAGGGGAACAA
AGGCTGCGTGCGGGGTGTGTGCGTGGGGGGGTGAGCAGGGGGTGTGGGCGCGTCGGTCGGGCTGCAACCC
CCCCTGCACCCCCCTCCCCGAGTTGCTGAGCACGGCCCGGCTTCGGGTGCGGGGCTCCGTACGGGGCGTG
GCGCGGGGCTCGCCGTGCCGGGCGGGGGGTGGCGGCAGGTGGGGGTGCCGGGCGGGGCGGGGCCGCCTCG
GGCCGGGGRGGGCTCGGGGGAGGGGCGCGGCGGCCCCCGGAGCGCCGGCGGCTGTCGAGGCGCGGCGAGC
CGCAGCCATTGCCTTTTATGGTAATCGTGCGAGAGGGCGCAGGGACTTCCTTTGTCCCAAATCTGTGCGG
AGCCGAAATCTGGGAGGCGCCGCCGCACCCCCTCTAGCGGGCGCGGGGCGAAGCGGTGCGGCGCCGGCAG
GAAGGAAATGGGCGGGGAGGGCCTTCGTGCGTCGCCGCGCCGCCGTCCCCTTCTCCCTCTCCAGCCTCGG
GGCTGTCCGCGGGGGGACGGCTGCCTTCGGGGGGGACGGGGCAGGGCGGGGTTCGGCTTCTGGCGTGTGA
CCGGCGGCTCTAGAGCCTCTGCTAACCATGTTCATGCCTTCTTCTTTTTCCTACAGCTCCTGGGCAACGT
GCTGGTTATTGTGCTGTCTCATCATTTTGGCAAAGAATTGGGATCCTCACGTCAATTGGCCACCATGGTA
GCAGGTCATGCCTCTGGCAGCCCCGCATTCGGGACCGCCTCTCATTCGAATTGCGAACATGAAGAGATCC
ACCTCGCCGGCTCGATCCAGCCGCATGGCGCGCTTCTGGTCGTCAGCGAACATGATCATCGCGTCATCCA
GGCCAGCGCCAACGCCGCGGAATTTCTGAATCTCGGAAGCGTACTCGGCGTTCCGCTCGCCGAGATCGAC
GGCGATCTGTTGATCAAGATCCTGCCGCATCTCGATCCCACCGCCGAAGGCATGCCGGTCGCGGTGCGCT
GCCGGATCGGCAATCCCTCTACGGAGTACTGCGGTCTGATGCATCGGCCTCCGGAAGGCGGGCTGATCAT
CGAACTCGAACGTGCCGGCCCGTCGATCGATCTGTCAGGCACGCTGGCGCCGGCGCTGGAGCGGATCCGC
ACGGCGGGTTCACTGCGCGCGCTGTGCGATGACACCGTGCTGCTGTTTCAGCAGTGCACCGGCTACGACC
GGGTGATGGTGTATCGTTTCGATGAGCAAGGCCACGGCCTGGTATTCTCCGAGTGCCATGTGCCTGGGCT
CGAATCCTATTTCGGCAACCGCTATCCGTCGTCGACTGTCCCGCAGATGGCGCGGCAGCTGTACGTGCGG
CAGCGCGTCCGCGTGCTGGTCGACGTCACCTATCAGCCGGTGCCGCTGGAGCCGCGGCTGTCGCCGCTGA
CCGGGCGCGATCTCGACATGTCGGGCTGCTTCCTGCGCTCGATGTCGCCGTGCCATCTGCAGTTCCTGAA
GGACATGGGCGTGCGCGCCACCCTGGCGGTGTCGCTGGTGGTCGGCGGCAAGCTGTGGGGCCTGGTTGTC
TGTCACCATTATCTGCCGCGCTTCATCCGTTTCGAGCTGCGGGCGATCTGCAAACGGCTCGCCGAAAGGA
TCGCGACGCGGATCACCGCGCTTGAGAGCCTCTACAAGTCTGGGTCCGCAGCCAGTAGCGCCGGAAGTAT
GATCAGTCTGATTGCGGCGTTAGCGGTAGATCGCGTTATCGGCATGGAAAACGCCATGCCGTGGAACCTG
CCTGCCGATCTCGCCTGGTTTAAACGCAACACCTTAAATAAACCCGTGATTATGGGCCGCCATACCTGGG
AATCAATCGGTCGTCCGTTGCCAGGACGCAAAAATATTATCCTCAGCAGTCAACCGGGTACGGACAAAAA
AAAGAAAAAGAAAGATCGCGTAACGTGGGTGAAGTCGGTGGATGAAGCCATCGCGGCGTGTGGTGACGTA
CCAGAAATCATGGTGATTGGCGGCGGTCGCGTTTATGAACAGTTCTTGCCAAAAGCGCAAAAACTGTATC
TGACGCATATCGACGCAGAAGTGGAAGGCGACACCCATTTCCCGGATTACGAGCCGGATGACTGGGAATC
GGTATTCAGCGAATTCCACGATGCTGATGCGCAGAACTCTCACAGCTATTGCTTTGAGATTCTGGAGCGG
CGGCTGTACAAGTCCGGACTCAGATCTCGACAAGGTAGTGGTGCTGGCTCTGGTGCTGGTAGTGGCGCTG
GTTCCGGTGCTGGCTCTGGCGCGCCTCGAGCTCAAGCTTCGAATTCTGCAGTCGACGGTACCGCGGGCCC
GGGTATGGGCAGCCTCGGCAACAGTAAGACCGAGGACCAGCGCAACGAGGAGAAGGCGCAGCGCGAGGCC
AACAAAAAGATCGAGAAGCAGCTGCAGAAGGACAAGCAGGTCTACCGGGCCACGCACCGCCTGCTGCTGC
TGGGTGCTGGAGAGTCTGGCAAAAGCACCATTGTGAAGCAGATGAGGATCCTACATGTTAATGGGTTTAA
CGGAGACGAGAAGGCCACCAAAGTGCAGGACATCAAAAACAACCTGAAGGAGGCCATTGAAACCATTGTG
GCCGCCATGAGCAACCTGGTGCCCCCCGTGGAGCTGGCCAACCCTGAGAACCAGTTCAGAGTGGACTACA
TTCTGAGCGTGATGAACGTGCCAAACTTTGACTTCCCACCTGAATTCTATGAGCATGCCAAGGCTCTGTG
GGAGGATGAGGGAGTTCGTGCCTGCTACGAGCGCTCCAACGAGTACCAGCTGATCGACTGTGCCCAGTAC
TTCCTGGACAAGATTGATGTGATCAAGCAGGCCGACTACGTGCCAAGTGACCAGGACCTGCTTCGCTGCC
GCGTCCTGACCTCTGGAATCTTTGAGACCAAGTTCCAGGTGGACAAAGTCAACTTCCACATGTTCGATGT
GGGCGGCCAGCGCGATGAACGCCGCAAGTGGATCCAGTGCTTCAATGATGTGACTGCCATCATCTTCGTG
GTGGCCAGCAGCAGCTACAACATGGTCATCCGGGAGGACAACCAGACCAACCGTCTGCAGGAGGCTCTGA
ACCTCTTCAAGAGCATCTGGAACAACAGATGGCTGCGTACCATCTCTGTGATCCTCTTCCTCAACAAGCA
AGATCTGCTTGCTGAGAAGGTCCTCGCTGGGAAATCGAAGATTGAGGACTACTTTCCAGAGTTCGCTCGC
TACACCACTCCTGAGGATGCGACTCCCGAGCCCGGAGAGGACCCACGCGTGACCCGGGCCAAGTACTTCA
TCCGGGATGAGTTTCTGAGAATCAGCACTGCTAGTGGAGATGGACGTCACTACTGCTACCCTCACTTTAC
CTGCGCCGTGGACACTGAGAACATCCGCCGTGTCTTCAACGACTGCCGTGACATCATCCAGCGCATGCAT
CTTCGCCAATACGAGCTGCTCTAAACCGGGATAAGTCAACTAACTTAAGCTAGCAACGGTTTCCCTCTAG
CGGGATCAATTCCGCCCCCCCCCCCTAACGTTACTGGCCGAAGCCGCTTGGAATAAGGCCGGTGTGCGTT
TGTCTATATGTTATTTTCCACCATATTGCCGTCTTTTGGCAATGTGAGGGCCCGGAAACCTGGCCCTGTC
TTCTTGACGAGCATTCCTAGGGGTCTTTCCCCTCTCGCCAAAGGAATGCAAGGTCTGTTGAATGTCGTGA
AGGAAGCAGTTCCTCTGGAAGCTTCTTGAAGACAAACAACGTCTGTAGCGACCCTTTGCAGGCAGCGGAA
CCCCCCACCTGGCGACAGGTGCCTCTGCGGCCAAAAGCCACGTGTATAAGATACACCTGCAAAGGCGGCA
CAACCCCAGTGCCACGTTGTGAGTTGGATAGTTGTGGAAAGAGTCAAATGGCTCTCCTCAAGCGTATTCA
ACAAGGGGCTGAAGGATGCCCAGAAGGTACCCCATTGTATGGGATCTGATCTGGGGCCTCGGTGCACATG
CTTTACATGTGTTTAGTCGAGGTTAAAAAAACGTCTAGGCCCCCCGAACCACGGGGACGTGGTTTTCCTT
TGAAAAACACGATAATACCATGACCGAGTACAAGCCCACGGTGCGCCTCGCCACCCGCGACGACGTCCCC
AGGGCCGTACGCACCCTCGCCGCCGCGTTCGCCGACTACCCCGCCACGCGCCACACCGTCGATCCGGACC
GCCACATCGAGCGGGTCACCGAGCTGCAAGAACTCTTCCTCACGCGCGTCGGGCTCGACATCGGCAAGGT
GTGGGTCGCGGACGACGGCGCCGCGGTGGCGGTCTGGACCACGCCGGAGAGCGTCGAAGCGGGGGCGGTG
TTCGCCGAGATCGGCCCGCGCATGGCCGAGTTGAGCGGTTCCCGGCTGGCCGCGCAGCAACAGATGGAAG
GCCTCCTGGCGCCGCACCGGCCCAAGGAGCCCGCGTGGTTCCTGGCCACCGTCGGCGTCTCGCCCGACCA
CCAGGGCAAGGGTCTGGGCAGCGCCGTCGTGCTCCCCGGAGTGGAGGCGGCCGAGCGCGCCGGGGTGCCC
GCCTTCCTGGAGACCTCCGCGCCCCGCAACCTCCCCTTCTACGAGCGGCTCGGCTTCACCGTCACCGCCG
ACGTCGAGGTGCCCGAAGGACCGCGCACCTGGTGCATGACCCGCAAGCCCGGTGCCTGATCGATGATCTA
GAGCTCGCTGATCAGCCTCGACTGTGCCTTCTAGTTGCCAGCCATCTGTTGTTTGCCCCTCCCCCGTGCC
TTCCTTGACCCTGGAAGGTGCCACTCCCACTGTCCTTTCCTAATAAAATGAGGAAATTGCATCGCATTGT
CTGAGTAGGTGTCATTCTATTCTGGGGGGTGGGGTGGGGCAGGACAGCAAGGGGGAGGATTGGGAAGACA
ATAGCAGGCATGCTGGGGATGCGGTGGGCTCTATGGCTTCTGAGGCGGAAAGAACCTGCAGCCCAAGCTT
GGCGTAATCATGGTCATAGCTGTTTCCTGTGTGAAATTGTTATCCGCTCACAATTCCACACAACATACGA
GCCGGAAGCATAAAGTGTAAAGCCTGGGGTGCCTAATGAGTGAGCTAACTCACATTAATTGCGTTGCGCT
CACTGCCCGCTTTCCAGTCGGGAAACCTGTCGTGCCAGCGGATCTTAAAAGTTTTGTTACTTTATAGAAG
AAATTTTGAGTTTTTGTTTTTTTTTAATAAATAAATAAACATAAATAAATTGTTTGTTGAATTTATTATT
AGTATGTAAGTGTAAATATAATAAAACTTAATATCTATTCAAATTAATAAATAAACCTCGATATACAGAC
CGATAAAACACATGCGTCAATTTTACGCATGATTATCTTTAACGTACGTCACAATATGATTATCTTTCTA
GGGTTAATCTAGTATACGCGTTTAATTAATCCAGCTTTTGTTCCCTTTAGTGAGGGTTAATTGCGCGCTT
GGCGTAATCATGGTCATAGCTGTTTCCTGTGTGAAATTGTTATCCGCTCACAATTCCACACAACATACGA
GCCGGAAGCATAAAGTGTAAAGCCTGGGGTGCCTAATGAGTGAGCTAACTCACATTAATTGCGTTGCGCT
CACTGCCCGCTTTCCAGTCGGGAAACCTGTCGTGCCAGCTGCATTAATGAATCGGCCAACGCGCGGGGAG
AGGCGGTTTGCGTATTGGGCGCTCTTCCGCTTCCTCGCTCACTGACTCGCTGCGCTCGGTCGTTCGGCTG
CGGCGAGCGGTATCAGCTCACTCAAAGGCGGTAATACGGTTATCCACAGAATCAGGGGATAACGCAGGAA
AGAACATGTGAGCAAAAGGCCAGCAAAAGGCCAGGAACCGTAAAAAGGCCGCGTTGCTGGCGTTTTTCCA
TAGGCTCCGCCCCCCTGACGAGCATCACAAAAATCGACGCTCAAGTCAGAGGTGGCGAAACCCGACAGGA
CTATAAAGATACCAGGCGTTTCCCCCTGGAAGCTCCCTCGTGCGCTCTCCTGTTCCGACCCTGCCGCTTA
CCGGATACCTGTCCGCCTTTCTCCCTTCGGGAAGCGTGGCGCTTTCTCATAGCTCACGCTGTAGGTATCT
CAGTTCGGTGTAGGTCGTTCGCTCCAAGCTGGGCTGTGTGCACGAACCCCCCGTTCAGCCCGACCGCTGC
GCCTTATCCGGTAACTATCGTCTTGAGTCCAACCCGGTAAGACACGACTTATCGCCACTGGCAGCAGCCA
CTGGTAACAGGATTAGCAGAGCGAGGTATGTAGGCGGTGCTACAGAGTTCTTGAAGTGGTGGCCTAACTA
CGGCTACACTAGAAGAACAGTATTTGGTATCTGCGCTCTGCTGAAGCCAGTTACCTTCGGAAAAAGAGTT
GGTAGCTCTTGATCCGGCAAACAAACCACCGCTGGTAGCGGTGGTTTTTTTGTTTGCAAGCAGCAGATTA
CGCGCAGAAAAAAAGGATCTCAAGAAGATCCTTTGATCTTTTCTACGGGGTCTGACGCTCAGTGGAACGA
AAACTCACGTTAAGGGATTTTGGTCATGAGATTATCAAAAAGGATCTTCACCTAGATCCTTTTAAATTAA
AAATGAAGTTTTAAATCAATCTAAAGTATATATGAGTAAACTTGGTCTGACAGTTACCAATGCTTAATCA
GTGAGGCACCTATCTCAGCGATCTGTCTATTTCGTTCATCCATAGTTGCCTGACTCCCCGTCGTGTAGAT
AACTACGATACGGGAGGGCTTACCATCTGGCCCCAGTGCTGCAATGATACCGCGAGACCCACGCTCACCG
GCTCCAGATTTATCAGCAATAAACCAGCCAGCCGGAAGGGCCGAGCGCAGAAGTGGTCCTGCAACTTTAT
CCGCCTCCATCCAGTCTATTAATTGTTGCCGGGAAGCTAGAGTAAGTAGTTCGCCAGTTAATAGTTTGCG
CAACGTTGTTGCCATTGCTACAGGCATCGTGGTGTCACGCTCGTCGTTTGGTATGGCTTCATTCAGCTCC
GGTTCCCAACGATCAAGGCGAGTTACATGATCCCCCATGTTGTGCAAAAAAGCGGTTAGCTCCTTCGGTC
CTCCGATCGTTGTCAGAAGTAAGTTGGCCGCAGTGTTATCACTCATGGTTATGGCAGCACTGCATAATTC
TCTTACTGTCATGCCATCCGTAAGATGCTTTTCTGTGACTGGTGAGTACTCAACCAAGTCATTCTGAGAA
TAGTGTATGCGGCGACCGAGTTGCTCTTGCCCGGCGTCAATACGGGATAATACCGCGCCACATAGCAGAA
CTTTAAAAGTGCTCATCATTGGAAAACGTTCTTCGGGGCGAAAACTCTCAAGGATCTTACCGCTGTTGAG
ATCCAGTTCGATGTAACCCACTCGTGCACCCAACTGATCTTCAGCATCTTTTACTTTCACCAGCGTTTCT
GGGTGAGCAAAAACAGGAAGGCAAAATGCCGCAAAAAAGGGAATAAGGGCGACACGGAAATGTTGAATAC
TCATACTCTTCCTTTTTCAATATTATTGAAGCATTTATCAGGGTTATTGTCTCATGAGCGGATACATATT
TGAATGTATTTAGAAAAATAAACAAATAGGGGTTCCGCGCACATTTCCCCGAAAAGTGCCAC
Features (pLannotate 1.2.2; 26 found; start..end, strand, type, name):
     30..458     -  rep_origin     f1 ori (sequence partly withheld): f1 bacteriophage origin of replication; arrow indicates direction of (+) strand synthesis
    463..618     -  CDS            lacZα (fragment): LacZα fragment of β-galactosidase; lacZ fragment
    626..644     +  promoter       T7 promoter: promoter for bacteriophage T7 RNA polymerase
   1011..1390    +  enhancer       CMV enhancer: human cytomegalovirus immediate early enhancer
   1668..2684    +  intron         chimeric intron: chimera between introns from chicken β-actin and rabbit β-globin
   2763..3707    +  CDS            miRFP670: miRFP670 is a basic (constitutively fluorescent) near ir fluorescent protein published in 2016, derived from Rhodopseudomonas palustris. It has low acid sensitivity. It requires the cofactor biliverdin for fluorescence.
   3747..4241    +  CDS            ecDHFR: E. coli dihydrofolate reductase; folA
   4251..4268    +  misc_feature   MCS (fragment): multiple cloning site
   4333..4381    +  misc_feature   MCS (fragment): multiple cloning site
   4383..5519    +  CDS            Gnas: GNAS2_MOUSE - Also known as Gnas1. Experimental evidence at protein level: Swiss-Prot protein existence level 1. Guanine nucleotide-binding proteins (G proteins) function as transducers in numerous signaling pathways controlled by G protein- coupled receptors (GPCRs). Signaling involves the activation of adenylyl cyclases, resulting in increased levels of the signaling molecule cAMP. GNAS functions downstream of several GPCRs, including beta-adrenergic receptors. Stimulates the Ras signaling pathway via RAPGEF2. From Mus musculus (Mouse).
   5584..6145    +  misc_feature   IRES: internal ribosome entry site (IRES) of the encephalomyocarditis virus (EMCV)
   6148..6747    +  CDS            PuroR: puromycin N-acetyltransferase; pac from Streptomyces alboniger; confers resistance to puromycin
   6780..7004    +  polyA_signal   bGH poly(A) signal: bovine growth hormone polyadenylation signal
   7008..7024    +  promoter       SV40 promoter (fragment): SV40 enhancer and early promoter
   7075..7091    -  protein_bind   lac operator: The lac repressor binds to the lac operator to inhibit transcription in E. coli. This inhibition can be relieved by adding lactose or isopropyl-β-D-thiogalactopyranoside (IPTG). lac repressor encoded by lacI
   7099..7129    -  promoter       lac promoter: promoter for the E. coli lac operon
   7144..7165    -  protein_bind   CAP binding site: CAP binding activates transcription in the presence of cAMP. E. coli catabolite activator protein
   7178..7217    -  CDS            lacI (fragment): lac repressor; lacI; The lac repressor binds to the lac operator to inhibit transcription in E. coli. This inhibition can be relieved by adding lactose or isopropyl-β-D-thiogalactopyranoside (IPTG).
   7502..7520    -  promoter       T3 promoter: promoter for bacteriophage T3 RNA polymerase
   7565..7581    -  protein_bind   lac operator: The lac repressor binds to the lac operator to inhibit transcription in E. coli. This inhibition can be relieved by adding lactose or isopropyl-β-D-thiogalactopyranoside (IPTG). lac repressor encoded by lacI
   7589..7619    -  promoter       lac promoter: promoter for the E. coli lac operon
   7634..7655    -  protein_bind   CAP binding site: CAP binding activates transcription in the presence of cAMP. E. coli catabolite activator protein
   7668..7760    -  CDS            lacI (fragment): lac repressor; lacI; The lac repressor binds to the lac operator to inhibit transcription in E. coli. This inhibition can be relieved by adding lactose or isopropyl-β-D-thiogalactopyranoside (IPTG).
   7943..8531    -  rep_origin     ori: high-copy-number ColE1/pMB1/pBR322/pUC origin of replication
   8702..9562    -  CDS            AmpR: β-lactamase; bla; confers resistance to ampicillin, carbenicillin, and related antibiotics
   9563..9667    -  promoter       AmpR promoter: bla
