>Addgene plasmid #172105 | pPBpuro-miRFP670-eDHFR(69K6)-G-alpha-s | analyzer sequence | sequence record 333737
CTAAATTGTAAGCGTTAATATTTTGTTAAAATTCGCGTTAAATTTTTGTTAAATCAGCTCATTTTTTAAC
CAATAGGCCGAAATCGGCAAAATCCCTTATAAATCAAAAGAATAGACCGAGATAGGGT
[37 nt withheld, positions 129-165]
AAAGAACGTGGACTCCAACGTCAAAGG
[49 nt withheld, positions 193-241]
T
[91 nt withheld, positions 243-333]
G
[124 nt withheld, positions 335-458]
CCCATTCGCCATTCAGGCTGCGCAACTGTTGGGAAGGGCGATCGGTGCGGGCCTCTTCGCTATTACGCCA
GCTGGCGAAAGGGGGATGTGCTGCAAGGCGATTAAGTTGGGTAACGCCAGGGTTTTCCCAGTCACGACGT
TGTAAAACGACGGCCAGTGAGCGCGCGTAATACGACTCACTATAGGGCGAATTGGGGCGCGCCATTCTAG
ATTAACCCTAGAAAGATAGTCTGCGTAAAATTGACGCATGCATTCTTGAAATATTGCTCTCTCTTTCTAA
ATAGCGCGAATCCGTCGCTGTGCATTTAGGACATCTCAGTCGCCGCTTGGAGCTCCCGTGAGGCGTGCTT
GTCAATGCGGTAAGTGTCACTGATTTTGAACTATAACGACCGCGTGAGTCAAAATGACGCATGATTATCT
TTTACGTGACTTTTAAGATTTAACTCATACGATAATTATATTGTTATTTCATGTTCTACTTACGTGATAA
CTTATTATATATATATTTTCTTGTTATAGATATCAACTAGAATGCTAGCATGGGCCCATCTCGACATTGA
TTATTGACTAGTTATTAATAGTAATCAATTACGGGGTCATTAGTTCATAGCCCATATATGGAGTTCCGCG
TTACATAACTTACGGTAAATGGCCCGCCTGGCTGACCGCCCAACGACCCCCGCCCATTGACGTCAATAAT
GACGTATGTTCCCATAGTAACGCCAATAGGGACTTTCCATTGACGTCAATGGGTGGACTATTTACGGTAA
ACTGCCCACTTGGCAGTACATCAAGTGTATCATATGCCAAGTACGCCCCCTATTGACGTCAATGACGGTA
AATGGCCCGCCTGGCATTATGCCCAGTACATGACCTTATGGGACTTTCCTACTTGGCAGTACATCTACGT
ATTAGTCATCGCTATTACCATGGGTCGAGGTGAGCCCCACGTTCTGCTTCACTCTCCCCATCTCCCCCCC
CTCCCCACCCCCAATTTTGTATTTATTTATTTTTTAATTATTTTGTGCAGCGATGGGGGCGGGGGGGGGG
GGGGCGCGCGCCAGGCGGGGCGGGGCGGGGCGAGGGGCGGGGCGGGGCGAGGCGGAGAGGTGCGGCGGCA
GCCAATCAGAGCGGCGCGCTCCGAAAGTTTCCTTTTATGGCGAGGCGGCGGCGGCGGCGGCCCTATAAAA
AGCGAAGCGCGCGGCGGGCGGGAGTCGCTGCGTTGCCTTCGCCCCGTGCCCCGCTCCGCGCCGCCTCGCG
CCGCCCGCCCCGGCTCTGACTGACCGCGTTACTCCCACAGGTGAGCGGGCGGGACGGCCCTTCTCCTCCG
GGCTGTAATTAGCGCTTGGTTTAATGACGGCTCGTTTCTTTTCTGTGGCTGCGTGAAAGCCTTAAAGGGC
TCCGGGAGGGCCCTTTGTGCGGGGGGGAGCGGCTCGGGGGGTGCGTGCGTGTGTGTGTGCGTGGGGAGCG
CCGCGTGCGGCCCGCGCTGCCCGGCGGCTGTGAGCGCTGCGGGCGCGGCGCGGGGCTTTGTGCGCTCCGC
GTGTGCGCGAGGGGAGCGCGGCCGGGGGCGGTGCCCCGCGGTGCGGGGGGGCTGCGAGGGGAACAAAGGC
TGCGTGCGGGGTGTGTGCGTGGGGGGGTGAGCAGGGGGTGTGGGCGCGGCGGTCGGGCTGTAACCCCCCC
CTGCACCCCCCTCCCCGAGTTGCTGAGCACGGCCCGGCTTCGGGTGCGGGGCTCCGTGCGGGGCGTGGCG
CGGGGCTCGCCGTGCCGGGCGGGGGGTGGCGGCAGGTGGGGGTGCCGGGCGGGGCGGGGCCGCCTCGGGC
CGGGGAGGGCTCGGGGGAGGGGCGCGGCGGCCCCGGAGCGCCGGCGGCTGTCGAGGCGCGGCGAGCCGCA
GCCATTGCCTTTTATGGTAATCGTGCGAGAGGGCGCAGGGACTTCCTTTGTCCCAAATCTGGCGGAGCCG
AAATCTGGGAGGCGCCGCCGCACCCCCTCTAGCGGGCGCGGGCGAAGCGGTGCGGCGCCGGCAGGAAGGA
AATGGGCGGGGAGGGCCTTCGTGCGTCGCCGCGCCGCCGTCCCCTTCTCCATCTCCAGCCTCGGGGCTGC
CGCAGGGGGACGGCTGCCTTCGGGGGGGACGGGGCAGGGCGGGGTTCGGCTTCTGGCGTGTGACCGGCGG
CTCTAGAGCCTCTGCTAACCATGTTCATGCCTTCTTCTTTTTCCTACAGCTCCTGGGCAACGTGCTGGTT
GTTGTGCTGTCTCATCATTTTGGCAAAGAATTGGGATCCTCACGTCAATTGGCCACCATGGTAGCAGGTC
ATGCCTCTGGCAGCCCCGCATTCGGGACCGCCTCTCATTCGAATTGCGAACATGAAGAGATCCACCTCGC
CGGCTCGATCCAGCCGCATGGCGCGCTTCTGGTCGTCAGCGAACATGATCATCGCGTCATCCAGGCCAGC
GCCAACGCCGCGGAATTTCTGAATCTCGGAAGCGTACTCGGCGTTCCGCTCGCCGAGATCGACGGCGATC
TGTTGATCAAGATCCTGCCGCATCTCGATCCCACCGCCGAAGGCATGCCGGTCGCGGTGCGCTGCCGGAT
CGGCAATCCCTCTACGGAGTACTGCGGTCTGATGCATCGGCCTCCGGAAGGCGGGCTGATCATCGAACTC
GAACGTGCCGGCCCGTCGATCGATCTGTCAGGCACGCTGGCGCCGGCGCTGGAGCGGATCCGCACGGCGG
GTTCACTGCGCGCGCTGTGCGATGACACCGTGCTGCTGTTTCAGCAGTGCACCGGCTACGACCGGGTGAT
GGTGTATCGTTTCGATGAGCAAGGCCACGGCCTGGTATTCTCCGAGTGCCATGTGCCTGGGCTCGAATCC
TATTTCGGCAACCGCTATCCGTCGTCGACTGTCCCGCAGATGGCGCGGCAGCTGTACGTGCGGCAGCGCG
TCCGCGTGCTGGTCGACGTCACCTATCAGCCGGTGCCGCTGGAGCCGCGGCTGTCGCCGCTGACCGGGCG
CGATCTCGACATGTCGGGCTGCTTCCTGCGCTCGATGTCGCCGTGCCATCTGCAGTTCCTGAAGGACATG
GGCGTGCGCGCCACCCTGGCGGTGTCGCTGGTGGTCGGCGGCAAGCTGTGGGGCCTGGTTGTCTGTCACC
ATTATCTGCCGCGCTTCATCCGTTTCGAGCTGCGGGCGATCTGCAAACGGCTCGCCGAAAGGATCGCGAC
GCGGATCACCGCGCTTGAGAGCCTCTACAAGTCTGGGTCCGCAGCCAGTAGCGCCGGAAGTATGATCAGT
CTGATTGCGGCGTTAGCGGTAGATCGCGTTATCGGCATGGAAAACGCCATGCCGTGGAACCTGCCTGCCG
ATCTCGCCTGGTTTAAACGCAACACCTTAAATAAACCCGTGATTATGGGCCGCCATACCTGGGAATCAAT
CGGTCGTCCGTTGCCAGGACGCAAAAATATTATCCTCAGCAGTCAACCGGGTACGGACAAAAAAAAGAAA
AAGAAAGATCGCGTAACGTGGGTGAAGTCGGTGGATGAAGCCATCGCGGCGTGTGGTGACGTACCAGAAA
TCATGGTGATTGGCGGCGGTCGCGTTTATGAACAGTTCTTGCCAAAAGCGCAAAAACTGTATCTGACGCA
TATCGACGCAGAAGTGGAAGGCGACACCCATTTCCCGGATTACGAGCCGGATGACTGGGAATCGGTATTC
AGCGAATTCCACGATGCTGATGCGCAGAACTCTCACAGCTATTGCTTTGAGATTCTGGAGCGGCGGCTGT
ACAAGTCCGGACTCAGATCTCGACAAGGTAGTGGTGCTGGCTCTGGTGCTGGTAGTGGCGCTGGTTCCGG
TGCTGGCTCTGGCGCGCCTCGAGCTCAAGCTTCGAATTCTGCAGTCGACGGTACCGCGGGCCCGGGTATG
GGCAGCCTCGGCAACAGTAAGACCGAGGACCAGCGCAACGAGGAGAAGGCGCAGCGCGAGGCCAACAAAA
AGATCGAGAAGCAGCTGCAGAAGGACAAGCAGGTCTACCGGGCCACGCACCGCCTGCTGCTGCTGGGTGC
TGGAGAGTCTGGCAAAAGCACCATTGTGAAGCAGATGAGGATCCTACATGTTAATGGGTTTAACGGAGAC
GAGAAGGCCACCAAAGTGCAGGACATCAAAAACAACCTGAAGGAGGCCATTGAAACCATTGTGGCCGCCA
TGAGCAACCTGGTGCCCCCCGTGGAGCTGGCCAACCCTGAGAACCAGTTCAGAGTGGACTACATTCTGAG
CGTGATGAACGTGCCAAACTTTGACTTCCCACCTGAATTCTATGAGCATGCCAAGGCTCTGTGGGAGGAT
GAGGGAGTTCGTGCCTGCTACGAGCGCTCCAACGAGTACCAGCTGATCGACTGTGCCCAGTACTTCCTGG
ACAAGATTGATGTGATCAAGCAGGCCGACTACGTGCCAAGTGACCAGGACCTGCTTCGCTGCCGCGTCCT
GACCTCTGGAATCTTTGAGACCAAGTTCCAGGTGGACAAAGTCAACTTCCACATGTTCGATGTGGGCGGC
CAGCGCGATGAACGCCGCAAGTGGATCCAGTGCTTCAATGATGTGACTGCCATCATCTTCGTGGTGGCCA
GCAGCAGCTACAACATGGTCATCCGGGAGGACAACCAGACCAACCGTCTGCAGGAGGCTCTGAACCTCTT
CAAGAGCATCTGGAACAACAGATGGCTGCGTACCATCTCTGTGATCCTCTTCCTCAACAAGCAAGATCTG
CTTGCTGAGAAGGTCCTCGCTGGGAAATCGAAGATTGAGGACTACTTTCCAGAGTTCGCTCGCTACACCA
CTCCTGAGGATGCGACTCCCGAGCCCGGAGAGGACCCACGCGTGACCCGGGCCAAGTACTTCATCCGGGA
TGAGTTTCTGAGAATCAGCACTGCTAGTGGAGATGGACGTCACTACTGCTACCCTCACTTTACCTGCGCC
GTGGACACTGAGAACATCCGCCGTGTCTTCAACGACTGCCGTGACATCATCCAGCGCATGCATCTTCGCC
AATACGAGCTGCTCTAAACCGGGATAAGTCAACTAACTTAAGCTAGCAACGGTTTCCCTCTAGCGGGATC
AATTCCGCCCCCCCCCCCTAACGTTACTGGCCGAAGCCGCTTGGAATAAGGCCGGTGTGCGTTTGTCTAT
ATGTTATTTTCCACCATATTGCCGTCTTTTGGCAATGTGAGGGCCCGGAAACCTGGCCCTGTCTTCTTGA
CGAGCATTCCTAGGGGTCTTTCCCCTCTCGCCAAAGGAATGCAAGGTCTGTTGAATGTCGTGAAGGAAGC
AGTTCCTCTGGAAGCTTCTTGAAGACAAACAACGTCTGTAGCGACCCTTTGCAGGCAGCGGAACCCCCCA
CCTGGCGACAGGTGCCTCTGCGGCCAAAAGCCACGTGTATAAGATACACCTGCAAAGGCGGCACAACCCC
AGTGCCACGTTGTGAGTTGGATAGTTGTGGAAAGAGTCAAATGGCTCTCCTCAAGCGTATTCAACAAGGG
GCTGAAGGATGCCCAGAAGGTACCCCATTGTATGGGATCTGATCTGGGGCCTCGGTGCACATGCTTTACA
TGTGTTTAGTCGAGGTTAAAAAACGTCTAGGCCCCCCGAACCACGGGGACGTGGTTTTCCTTTGAAAAAC
ACGATAATACCATGACCGAGTACAAGCCCACGGTGCGCCTCGCCACCCGCGACGACGTCCCCAGGGCCGT
ACGCACCCTCGCCGCCGCGTTCGCCGACTACCCCGCCACGCGCCACACCGTCGATCCGGACCGCCACATC
GAGCGGGTCACCGAGCTGCAAGAACTCTTCCTCACGCGCGTCGGGCTCGACATCGGCAAGGTGTGGGTCG
CGGACGACGGCGCCGCGGTGGCGGTCTGGACCACGCCGGAGAGCGTCGAAGCGGGGGCGGTGTTCGCCGA
GATCGGCCCGCGCATGGCCGAGTTGAGCGGTTCCCGGCTGGCCGCGCAGCAACAGATGGAAGGCCTCCTG
GCGCCGCACCGGCCCAAGGAGCCCGCGTGGTTCCTGGCCACCGTCGGCGTCTCGCCCGACCACCAGGGCA
AGGGTCTGGGCAGCGCCGTCGTGCTCCCCGGAGTGGAGGCGGCCGAGCGCGCCGGGGTGCCCGCCTTCCT
GGAGACCTCCGCGCCCCGCAACCTCCCCTTCTACGAGCGGCTCGGCTTCACCGTCACCGCCGACGTCGAG
TGCCCGAAGGACCGCGCGACCTGGTGCATGACCCGCAAGCCCGGTGCCTGATCGATGATCTAGAGCTCGC
TGATCAGCCTCGACTGTGCCTTCTAGTTGCCAGCCATCTGTTGTTTGCCCCTCCCCCGTGCCTTCCTTGA
CCCTGGAAGGTGCCACTCCCACTGTCCTTTCCTAATAAAATGAGGAAATTGCATCGCATTGTCTGAGTAG
GTGTCATTCTATTCTGGGGGGTGGGGTGGGGCAGGACAGCAAGGGGGAGGATTGGGAAGACAATAGCAGG
CATGCTGGGGATGCGGTGGGCTCTATGGCTTCTGAGGCGGAAAGAACCTGCAGCCCAAGCTTGGCGTAAT
CATGGTCATAGCTGTTTCCTGTGTGAAATTGTTATCCGCTCACAATTCCACACAACATACGAGCCGGAAG
CATAAAGTGTAAAGCCTGGGGTGCCTAATGAGTGAGCTAACTCACATTAATTGCGTTGCGCTCACTGCCC
GCTTTCCAGTCGGGAAACCTGTCGTGCCAGCGGATCTTAAAAGTTTTGTTACTTTATAGAAGAAATTTTG
AGTTTTTGTTTTTTTTTAATAAATAAATAAACATAAATAAATTGTTTGTTGAATTTATTATTAGTATGTA
AGTGTAAATATAATAAAACTTAATATCTATTCAAATTAATAAATAAACCTCGATATACAGACCGATAAAA
CACATGCGTCAATTTTACGCATGATTATCTTTAACGTACGTCACAATATGATTATCTTTCTAGGGTTAAT
CTAGTATACGCGTTTAATTAATCCAGCTTTTGTTCCCTTTAGTGAGGGTTAATTGCGCGCTTGGCGTAAT
CATGGTCATAGCTGTTTCCTGTGTGAAATTGTTATCCGCTCACAATTCCACACAACATACGAGCCGGAAG
CATAAAGTGTAAAGCCTGGGGTGCCTAATGAGTGAGCTAACTCACATTAATTGCGTTGCGCTCACTGCCC
GCTTTCCAGTCGGGAAACCTGTCGTGCCAGCTGCATTAATGAATCGGCCAACGCGCGGGGAGAGGCGGTT
TGCGTATTGGGCGCTCTTCCGCTTCCTCGCTCACTGACTCGCTGCGCTCGGTCGTTCGGCTGCGGCGAGC
GGTATCAGCTCACTCAAAGGCGGTAATACGGTTATCCACAGAATCAGGGGATAACGCAGGAAAGAACATG
TGAGCAAAAGGCCAGCAAAAGGCCAGGAACCGTAAAAAGGCCGCGTTGCTGGCGTTTTTCCATAGGCTCC
GCCCCCCTGACGAGCATCACAAAAATCGACGCTCAAGTCAGAGGTGGCGAAACCCGACAGGACTATAAAG
ATACCAGGCGTTTCCCCCTGGAAGCTCCCTCGTGCGCTCTCCTGTTCCGACCCTGCCGCTTACCGGATAC
CTGTCCGCCTTTCTCCCTTCGGGAAGCGTGGCGCTTTCTCATAGCTCACGCTGTAGGTATCTCAGTTCGG
TGTAGGTCGTTCGCTCCAAGCTGGGCTGTGTGCACGAACCCCCCGTTCAGCCCGACCGCTGCGCCTTATC
CGGTAACTATCGTCTTGAGTCCAACCCGGTAAGACACGACTTATCGCCACTGGCAGCAGCCACTGGTAAC
AGGATTAGCAGAGCGAGGTATGTAGGCGGTGCTACAGAGTTCTTGAAGTGGTGGCCTAACTACGGCTACA
CTAGAAGGACAGTATTTGGTATCTGCGCTCTGCTGAAGCCAGTTACCTTCGGAAAAAGAGTTGGTAGCTC
TTGATCCGGCAAACAAACCACCGCTGGTAGCGGTGGTTTTTTTGTTTGCAAGCAGCAGATTACGCGCAGA
AAAAAAGGATCTCAAGAAGATCCTTTGATCTTTTCTACGGGGTCTGACGCTCAGTGGAACGAAAACTCAC
GTTAAGGGATTTTGGTCATGAGATTATCAAAAAGGATCTTCACCTAGATCCTTTTAAATTAAAAATGAAG
TTTTAAATCAATCTAAAGTATATATGAGTAAACTTGGTCTGACAGTTACCAATGCTTAATCAGTGAGGCA
CCTATCTCAGCGATCTGTCTATTTCGTTCATCCATAGTTGCCTGACTCCCCGTCGTGTAGATAACTACGA
TACGGGAGGGCTTACCATCTGGCCCCAGTGCTGCAATGATACCGCGAGACCCACGCTCACCGGCTCCAGA
TTTATCAGCAATAAACCAGCCAGCCGGAAGGGCCGAGCGCAGAAGTGGTCCTGCAACTTTATCCGCCTCC
ATCCAGTCTATTAATTGTTGCCGGGAAGCTAGAGTAAGTAGTTCGCCAGTTAATAGTTTGCGCAACGTTG
TTGCCATTGCTACAGGCATCGTGGTGTCACGCTCGTCGTTTGGTATGGCTTCATTCAGCTCCGGTTCCCA
ACGATCAAGGCGAGTTACATGATCCCCCATGTTGTGCAAAAAAGCGGTTAGCTCCTTCGGTCCTCCGATC
GTTGTCAGAAGTAAGTTGGCCGCAGTGTTATCACTCATGGTTATGGCAGCACTGCATAATTCTCTTACTG
TCATGCCATCCGTAAGATGCTTTTCTGTGACTGGTGAGTACTCAACCAAGTCATTCTGAGAATAGTGTAT
GCGGCGACCGAGTTGCTCTTGCCCGGCGTCAATACGGGATAATACCGCGCCACATAGCAGAACTTTAAAA
GTGCTCATCATTGGAAAACGTTCTTCGGGGCGAAAACTCTCAAGGATCTTACCGCTGTTGAGATCCAGTT
CGATGTAACCCACTCGTGCACCCAACTGATCTTCAGCATCTTTTACTTTCACCAGCGTTTCTGGGTGAGC
AAAAACAGGAAGGCAAAATGCCGCAAAAAAGGGAATAAGGGCGACACGGAAATGTTGAATACTCATACTC
TTCCTTTTTCAATATTATTGAAGCATTTATCAGGGTTATTGTCTCATGAGCGGATACATATTTGAATGTA
TTTAGAAAAATAAACAAATAGGGGTTCCGCGCACATTTCCCCGAAAAGTGCCAC
Features (pLannotate 1.2.2; 27 found; start..end, strand, type, name):
     30..458     -  rep_origin     f1 ori (sequence partly withheld): f1 bacteriophage origin of replication; arrow indicates direction of (+) strand synthesis
    463..618     -  CDS            lacZα (fragment): LacZα fragment of β-galactosidase; lacZ fragment
    626..644     +  promoter       T7 promoter: promoter for bacteriophage T7 RNA polymerase
   1011..1390    +  enhancer       CMV enhancer: human cytomegalovirus immediate early enhancer
   1393..1668    +  promoter       chicken β-actin promoter: No description available
   1669..2677    +  intron         chimeric intron: chimera between introns from chicken β-actin and rabbit β-globin
   2756..3700    +  CDS            miRFP670: miRFP670 is a basic (constitutively fluorescent) near ir fluorescent protein published in 2016, derived from Rhodopseudomonas palustris. It has low acid sensitivity. It requires the cofactor biliverdin for fluorescence.
   3740..4234    +  CDS            ecDHFR: E. coli dihydrofolate reductase; folA
   4244..4261    +  misc_feature   MCS (fragment): multiple cloning site
   4326..4374    +  misc_feature   MCS (fragment): multiple cloning site
   4376..5512    +  CDS            Gnas: GNAS2_MOUSE - Also known as Gnas1. Experimental evidence at protein level: Swiss-Prot protein existence level 1. Guanine nucleotide-binding proteins (G proteins) function as transducers in numerous signaling pathways controlled by G protein- coupled receptors (GPCRs). Signaling involves the activation of adenylyl cyclases, resulting in increased levels of the signaling molecule cAMP. GNAS functions downstream of several GPCRs, including beta-adrenergic receptors. Stimulates the Ras signaling pathway via RAPGEF2. From Mus musculus (Mouse).
   5577..6137    +  misc_feature   IRES: internal ribosome entry site (IRES) of the encephalomyocarditis virus (EMCV)
   6140..6739    +  CDS            PuroR: puromycin N-acetyltransferase; pac from Streptomyces; confers resistance to puromycin
   6772..6996    +  polyA_signal   bGH poly(A) signal: bovine growth hormone polyadenylation signal
   7000..7016    +  promoter       SV40 promoter (fragment): SV40 enhancer and early promoter
   7067..7083    -  protein_bind   lac operator: The lac repressor binds to the lac operator to inhibit transcription in E. coli. This inhibition can be relieved by adding lactose or isopropyl-β-D-thiogalactopyranoside (IPTG). lac repressor encoded by lacI
   7091..7121    -  promoter       lac promoter: promoter for the E. coli lac operon
   7136..7157    -  protein_bind   CAP binding site: CAP binding activates transcription in the presence of cAMP. E. coli catabolite activator protein
   7170..7209    -  CDS            lacI (fragment): lac repressor; lacI; The lac repressor binds to the lac operator to inhibit transcription in E. coli. This inhibition can be relieved by adding lactose or isopropyl-β-D-thiogalactopyranoside (IPTG).
   7494..7512    -  promoter       T3 promoter: promoter for bacteriophage T3 RNA polymerase
   7557..7573    -  protein_bind   lac operator: The lac repressor binds to the lac operator to inhibit transcription in E. coli. This inhibition can be relieved by adding lactose or isopropyl-β-D-thiogalactopyranoside (IPTG). lac repressor encoded by lacI
   7581..7611    -  promoter       lac promoter: promoter for the E. coli lac operon
   7626..7647    -  protein_bind   CAP binding site: CAP binding activates transcription in the presence of cAMP. E. coli catabolite activator protein
   7660..7752    -  CDS            lacI (fragment): lac repressor; lacI; The lac repressor binds to the lac operator to inhibit transcription in E. coli. This inhibition can be relieved by adding lactose or isopropyl-β-D-thiogalactopyranoside (IPTG).
   7935..8523    -  rep_origin     ori: high-copy-number ColE1/pMB1/pBR322/pUC origin of replication
   8694..9554    -  CDS            AmpR: β-lactamase; bla; confers resistance to ampicillin, carbenicillin, and related antibiotics
   9555..9659    -  promoter       AmpR promoter: bla
