[The description below was written by a language model from this plasmid's Addgene catalogue record and pLannotate feature annotations shown in this document.]
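Description:
pPBpuro-miRFP670-eDHFR(69K6)-G-alpha-s is a mammalian expression plasmid built on the pPB backbone, a name that points to a piggyBac transposon vector, although neither feature table annotates transposon terminal repeats. In bacteria it is maintained through a ColE1/pUC-type origin and an ampicillin resistance gene. The catalogue nonetheless lists it as low copy. An f1 origin and remnants of a lacZα/lac promoter cloning region flanked by T7 and T3 promoters are also present. Two sequence records of about 9.7 kb are annotated, and they agree closely, differing by only a few bases.

The payload is a single bicistronic cassette driven by the CAG promoter (CMV enhancer, chicken β-actin promoter and chimeric intron). The first open reading frame encodes a three-part fusion. It begins with the near-infrared fluorescent protein miRFP670, which needs biliverdin as a cofactor. This is followed by an engineered E. coli dihydrofolate reductase designated eDHFR(69K6), and then by the stimulatory G protein alpha subunit Gαs carrying a C3S substitution. The catalogue lists the GNAS insert as human, whereas the automated annotation matched it to the mouse orthologue. An EMCV IRES downstream links translation of puromycin N-acetyltransferase to the same transcript, which ends at a bGH polyadenylation signal, so puromycin selection enriches for cells expressing the fusion.

According to the record, the construct belongs to a chemogenetic platform for controlling plasma membrane signalling. The eDHFR tag acts as a handle for the small molecule mDcTMP, which the depositor notes is used to control protein translocation. miRFP670 allows the location of the fusion to be imaged. The record does not explain the purpose of the C3S change or the nature of the 69K6 modification.
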