Addgene plasmid #172105: pPBpuro-miRFP670-eDHFR(69K6)-G-alpha-s
Purpose: Mammalian expression of Gαs fused to miRFP670-eDHFR(69K6)
Depositing lab: Shinya Tsukiji. Depositing organization: Nagoya Institute of Technology. Publication: A chemogenetic platform for controlling plasma membrane signaling and synthetic signal oscillation. Suzuki S, Nakamura A, Hatano Y, Yoshikawa M, Yoshii T, Sawada S, Atsuta-Tsunoda K, Aoki K, Tsukiji S. Cell Chem Biol. 2022 Sep 15;29(9):1446-1464.e10. doi: 10.1016/j.chembiol.2022.06.005. Epub 2022 Jul 13. PubMed 35835118.
Backbone
  Vector backbone: pPB
  Backbone manufacturer: Dr. Allan Bradley (Wellcome Sanger Institute)
  Backbone size w/o insert (bp): 6886
  Vector type: Mammalian Expression
  Selectable markers: Puromycin
Growth in bacteria
  Bacterial resistance: Ampicillin, 100 μg/mL
  Growth temperature: 30°C
  Growth strain: JM109
  Copy number: Low Copy
Gene/Insert
  Gene/Insert name: miRFP670-eDHFR(69K6)-Gαs
  Species: H. sapiens (human)
  Insert size (bp): 2796
  Mutation: Gαs: C3S
  Entrez Gene: GNAS (a.k.a. AHO, AIMAH1, C20orf45, GNAS1, GPSA, GSA, GSP, NESP, PITA3, POH, SCG6, SgVI)
  Promoter: CAG
  Cloning method: Gibson Cloning
Terms and licenses: Academic/Nonprofit Terms; Industry Terms: Not Available to Industry
Depositor comments: The chemical mDcTMP, to control protein translocation, can be obtained from Funakoshi Co., Ltd. https://www.funakoshi.co.jp/exports_contents/95015. Please visit https://www.biorxiv.org/content/10.1101/2021.03.16.435568v1 for bioRxiv preprint.
How to cite: pPBpuro-miRFP670-eDHFR(69K6)-G-alpha-s was a gift from Shinya Tsukiji (Addgene plasmid # 172105 ; http://n2t.net/addgene:172105 ; RRID:Addgene_172105)
